>Addgene plasmid #242878 | pU6 pegRNA ROSA 4a Bxb1 attB38 | addgene full sequence | sequence record 486267 | Addgene NGS Result
GACGTCGCTAGCTGTACAAAAAAGCAGGCTTTAAAGGAACCAATTCAGTCGACTGGATCCGGTACCAAGG
TCGGGCAGGAAGAGGGCCTATTTCCCATGATTCCTTCATATTTGCATATACGATACAAGGCTGTTAGAGA
GATAATTAGAATTAATTTGACTGTAAACACAAAGATATTAGTACAAAATACGTGACGTAGAAAGTAATAA
TTTCTTGGGTAGTTTGCAGTTTTAAAATTATGTTTTAAAATGGACTATCATATGCTTACCGTAACTTGAA
AGTATTTCGATTTCTTGGCTTTATATATCTTGTGGAAAGGACGAAACACCATGCCTGGTAGGGATGCAAA
GTTTAAGAGCTAAGCTGGAAACAGCATAGCAAGTTTAAATAAGGCTAGTCCGTTATCAACTCGAAAGAGT
GGCACCGAGTCGGTGCACGACGGCGGTCTCCGTCGTCAGGATCATGCATCCCTACCAGAACTTCGTCGCG
GTTCTATCTAGTTACGCGTTAAACCAACTAGAATTTTTTTAAGCTTGGGCCGCTCGAGGTACCTCTCTAC
ATATGACATGTGAGCAAAAGGCCAGCAAAAGGCCAGGAACCGTAAAAAGGCCGCGTTGCTGGCGTTTTTC
CATAGGCTCCGCCCCCCTGACGAGCATCACAAAAATCGACGCTCAAGTCAGAGGTGGCGAAACCCGACAG
GACTATAAAGATACCAGGCGTTTCCCCCTGGAAGCTCCCTCGTGCGCTCTCCTGTTCCGACCCTGCCGCT
TACCGGATACCTGTCCGCCTTTCTCCCTTCGGGAAGCGTGGCGCTTTCTCATAGCTCACGCTGTAGGTAT
CTCAGTTCGGTGTAGGTCGTTCGCTCCAAGCTGGGCTGTGTGCACGAACCCCCCGTTCAGCCCGACCGCT
GCGCCTTATCCGGTAACTATCGTCTTGAGTCCAACCCGGTAAGACACGACTTATCGCCACTGGCAGCAGC
CACTGGTAACAGGATTAGCAGAGCGAGGTATGTAGGCGGTGCTACAGAGTTCTTGAAGTGGTGGCCTAAC
TACGGCTACACTAGAAGAACAGTATTTGGTATCTGCGCTCTGCTGAAGCCAGTTACCTTCGGAAAAAGAG
TTGGTAGCTCTTGATCCGGCAAACAAACCACCGCTGGTAGCGGTGGTTTTTTTGTTTGCAAGCAGCAGAT
TACGCGCAGAAAAAAAGGATCTCAAGAAGATCCTTTGATCTTTTCTACGGGGTCTGACGCTCAGTGGAAC
GAAAACTCACGTTAAGGGATTTTGGTCATGAGATTATCAAAAAGGATCTTCACCTAGATCCTTTTAAATT
AAAAATGAAGTTTTAAATCAATCTAAAGTATATATGAGTAAACTTGGTCTGACAGTTACCAATGCTTAAT
CAGTGAGGCACCTATCTCAGCGATCTGTCTATTTCGTTCATCCATAGTTGCCTGACTCCCCGTCGTGTAG
ATAACTACGATACGGGAGGGCTTACCATCTGGCCCCAGTGCTGCAATGATACCGCGAGATCCACGCTCAC
CGGCTCCAGATTTATCAGCAATAAACCAGCCAGCCGGAAGGGCCGAGCGCAGAAGTGGTCCTGCAACTTT
ATCCGCCTCCATCCAGTCTATTAATTGTTGCCGGGAAGCTAGAGTAAGTAGTTCGCCAGTTAATAGTTTG
CGCAACGTTGTTGCCATTGCTACAGGCATCGTGGTGTCACGCTCGTCGTTTGGTATGGCTTCATTCAGCT
CCGGTTCCCAACGATCAAGGCGAGTTACATGATCCCCCATGTTGTGCAAAAAAGCGGTTAGCTCCTTCGG
TCCTCCGATCGTTGTCAGAAGTAAGTTGGCCGCAGTGTTATCACTCATGGTTATGGCAGCACTGCATAAT
TCTCTTACTGTCATGCCATCCGTAAGATGCTTTTCTGTGACTGGTGAGTACTCAACCAAGTCATTCTGAG
AATAGTGTATGCGGCGACCGAGTTGCTCTTGCCCGGCGTCAATACGGGATAATACCGCGCCACATAGCAG
AACTTTAAAAGTGCTCATCATTGGAAAACGTTCTTCGGGGCGAAAACTCTCAAGGATCTTACCGCTGTTG
AGATCCAGTTCGATGTAACCCACTCGTGCACCCAACTGATCTTCAGCATCTTTTACTTTCACCAGCGTTT
CTGGGTGAGCAAAAACAGGAAGGCAAAATGCCGCAAAAAAGGGAATAAGGGCGACACGGAAATGTTGAAT
ACTCATACTCTTCCTTTTTCAATATTATTGAAGCATTTATCAGGGTTATTGTCTCATGAGCGGATACATA
TTTGAATGTATTTAGAAAAATAAACAAATAGGGGTTCCGCGCACATTTCCCCGAAAAGTGCCACCT
Features (pLannotate 1.2.2; 6 found; start..end, strand, type, name):
     13..30      +  protein_bind   attB1 (fragment): mutant version of attB; recombination site for the Gateway® BP reaction BP Clonase™
     82..322     +  promoter       U6 promoter: RNA polymerase III promoter for human U6 snRNA
    369..436     +  misc_RNA       tracrRNA (fragment): trans-activating CRISPR RNA for the Streptococcus pyogenes CRISPR/Cas9 system
    627..1215    -  rep_origin     ori: high-copy-number ColE1/pMB1/pBR322/pUC origin of replication
   1386..2246    -  CDS            AmpR: β-lactamase; bla; confers resistance to ampicillin, carbenicillin, and related antibiotics
   2247..2351    -  promoter       AmpR promoter: bla
