[The description below was written by a language model from this plasmid's Addgene catalogue record and pLannotate feature annotations shown in this document.]
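Description:
pU6 pegRNA ROSA 4a Bxb1 attB38 is a small (about 2.4 kb) mammalian expression plasmid built on the pU6 pegRNA GG Acceptor backbone. It transcribes an engineered prime editing guide RNA (epegRNA) in human cells. In bacteria it is maintained through a high-copy ColE1/pUC-type origin and selected with ampicillin via a β-lactamase gene driven by its native bla promoter. There is no mammalian selection marker or reporter in the annotated features, so the plasmid serves purely as a guide RNA delivery vehicle for transient transfection.

The payload is a single RNA polymerase III transcription unit. The human U6 promoter is followed by the guide, of which the feature table recognises the Streptococcus pyogenes Cas9 scaffold (annotated as a tracrRNA fragment). The spacer lies between the promoter and the scaffold, and the 3′ extension lies after the scaffold. That extension would carry the primer binding site, the reverse-transcription template and the stabilising 3′ motif that defines an epegRNA, but these parts are not individually annotated. A short attB1 fragment called upstream of the promoter is a Gateway-type match in the backbone and is distinct from the Bxb1 attB sequence the guide encodes.

According to the record, this epegRNA targets the human ROSA26 locus and templates half of the minimal 38 bp Bxb1 attB site. In twin prime editing, two pegRNAs on opposite strands write complementary flaps that together install a new sequence. This plasmid would therefore be used with a partner pegRNA and a separately supplied prime editor, neither of which is encoded here. The installed attB site then acts as a landing pad for Bxb1 integrase-mediated, site-specific transgene insertion, in line with the associated work on hyperactive evolved integrases.
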