Addgene plasmid #242878: pU6 pegRNA ROSA 4a Bxb1 attB38
Purpose: Mammalian expression of epegRNA for twin prime editing of half the minimal Bxb1 attB site targeting the human ROSA26 site
Depositing lab: Jesse Owens. Depositing organization: University of Hawaii. Publication: Directed evolution of hyperactive integrases for site specific insertion of transgenes. Hew BE, Gupta S, Sato R, Waller DF, Stoytchev I, Short JE, Sharek L, Tran CT, Badran AH, Owens JB. Nucleic Acids Res. 2024 Jul 2:gkae534. doi: 10.1093/nar/gkae534. PubMed 38953167.
Backbone
  Vector backbone: pU6 pegRNA GG Acceptor
  Vector type: Mammalian Expression
Growth in bacteria
  Bacterial resistance: Ampicillin, 100 μg/mL
  Growth temperature: 37°C
  Growth strain: DH5alpha
  Copy number: High Copy
Gene/Insert
  Gene/Insert name: epegRNA for Bxb1 attB site
  Species: H. sapiens (human)
  Mutation: none
  Promoter: U6
  Cloning method: Gibson Cloning
Terms and licenses: Academic/Nonprofit Terms; Industry Terms: Not Available to Industry
Depositor comments: please email each time it is ordered.
How to cite: pU6 pegRNA ROSA 4a Bxb1 attB38 was a gift from Jesse Owens (Addgene plasmid # 242878 ; http://n2t.net/addgene:242878 ; RRID:Addgene_242878)
